Addgene plasmid #118541: pMRE-Tn5-161
Purpose: miniTn5 plasmid to deliver constitutively expressed fluorescent protein genes in bacteria
Depositing lab: Mitja Remus-Emsermann. Depositing organization: University of Canterbury. Publication: Chromatic Bacteria - A Broad Host-Range Plasmid and Chromosomal Insertion Toolbox for Fluorescent Protein Expression in Bacteria. Schlechter RO, Jun H, Bernach M, Oso S, Boyd E, Munoz-Lintz DA, Dobson RCJ, Remus DM, Remus-Emsermann MNP. Front Microbiol. 2018 Dec 12;9:3052. doi: 10.3389/fmicb.2018.03052. eCollection 2018. PubMed 30631309.
Backbone
  Vector backbone: pAG408
  Vector type: Bacterial Expression ; miniTn5 delivery vector
  Selectable markers: Chloramphenicol/ Tetracycline
Growth in bacteria
  Bacterial resistance: Ampicillin, 100 μg/mL
  Growth temperature: 37°C
  Growth strain: E. coli S17-1 lambda pir
  Copy number: High Copy
Gene/Insert
  Gene/Insert name: mTurquoise2
  Species: Synthetic
  Cloning method: Gibson Cloning
Resource information
  A portion of this plasmid was derived from a plasmid made by: pLifeAct-mTurquoise2
Terms and licenses: Academic/Nonprofit Terms; Industry Terms: Not Available to Industry
Depositor comments: Please visit https://www.biorxiv.org/content/early/2018/09/07/402172 for bioRxiv preprint.
How to cite: pMRE-Tn5-161 was a gift from Mitja Remus-Emsermann (Addgene plasmid # 118541 ; http://n2t.net/addgene:118541 ; RRID:Addgene_118541)
