[The description below was written by a language model from this plasmid's Addgene catalogue record and pLannotate feature annotations shown in this document.]
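Description:
pMRE-Tn5-161 is a miniTn5 suicide delivery plasmid built on the pAG408 backbone and designed to insert a constitutively expressed fluorescent protein gene into bacterial chromosomes. The roughly 7.8 kb plasmid replicates from an R6K γ origin, which depends on the pi initiator protein. It is therefore maintained in a lambda pir host such as E. coli S17-1 and cannot persist in ordinary recipient bacteria. An incP oriT, with an adjacent traJ fragment, allows conjugative mobilisation from the donor strain. An AmpR (β-lactamase) cassette provides ampicillin selection for propagating the plasmid in E. coli.

The payload is mTurquoise2, an enhanced monomeric cyan fluorescent protein, introduced by Gibson cloning and derived from a LifeAct-mTurquoise2 plasmid. The annotation describes the coding sequence as mammalian codon-optimised. The catalogue states that expression is constitutive, but no promoter upstream of the reporter is annotated, so its identity is not given in the record. A lambda t0 terminator follows the reporter, then a chloramphenicol acetyltransferase (cat) gene with its own promoter fragment and an rrnB T1 terminator. A tetracycline resistance module (tetA efflux gene with a tetR regulator fragment) lies upstream of the reporter. Chloramphenicol and tetracycline are listed as the selectable markers, presumably for recovering recipients that carry the insertion.

A full-length Tn5 transposase gene (tnpA) drives cut-and-paste transposition. The transposon end repeats are not annotated, so the exact limits of the mobile element cannot be read from the table. A short gentamicin-resistance remnant and a partial tnpA fragment look like leftovers from the parental vector. The plasmid belongs to a toolbox for fluorescently tagging diverse bacteria by plasmid or chromosomal insertion.
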