Features (pLannotate 1.2.2; 16 found; start..end, strand, type, name):
    273..367     +  terminator     lambda t0 terminator: transcription terminator from phage lambda
    382..410     +  promoter       cat promoter (fragment): promoter of the E. coli cat gene encoding chloramphenicol acetyltransferase
    411..1067    +  CDS            cat: CAT_ECOLX - Experimental evidence at protein level: Swiss-Prot protein existence level 1. This enzyme is an effector of chloramphenicol resistance in bacteria. From Escherichia coli. This protein is used as a marker in many commonly used cloning vectors, such as pACYC184.
   1135..1221    +  terminator     rrnB T1 terminator: Escherichia coli rrnB; transcription terminator T1 from the E. coli rrnB gene
   1249..1275    +  CDS            GmR (fragment): gentamycin acetyltransferase; aacC1; confers resistance to gentamycin
   1493..2920    +  CDS            tnpA: TN5P_ECOLX - Also known as tnp. Experimental evidence at protein level: Swiss-Prot protein existence level 1. Mediates transposition of transposon Tn5 by a 'cut and paste' mechanism. First, the monomeric transposase binds the 19 bp inverted DNA repeats flanking the transposon. Then, dimerization of the DNA- bound transposase creates a synaptic DNA complex. After nicking of the first DNA strand, excision of the transposon proceeds through a series of intermediates. The transposase then mediates the insertion of the transposon at a new site by strand transfer. The activity of the wild- type tran
   3051..3155    +  promoter       AmpR promoter: bla
   3156..4016    +  CDS            AmpR: β-lactamase; bla; confers resistance to ampicillin, carbenicillin, and related antibiotics
   4255..4364    +  oriT           oriT: incP origin of transfer
   4397..4442    +  CDS            traJ (fragment): oriT-recognizing protein; traJ
   4513..4845    +  rep_origin     R6K γ ori (fragment): γ replication origin from E. coli plasmid R6K; requires the R6K initiator protein pi for replication
   4896..4959    +  misc_feature   MCS (fragment): pBluescript multiple cloning site
   4997..6196    -  CDS            TcR: tetracycline efflux protein; tetA; confers resistance to tetracycline
   6291..6933    +  CDS            TetR (fragment): tetracycline resistance regulatory protein; tetR
   6955..7281    +  CDS            tnpA (fragment): TN5P_ECOLX - Also known as tnp. Experimental evidence at protein level: Swiss-Prot protein existence level 1. Mediates transposition of transposon Tn5 by a 'cut and paste' mechanism. First, the monomeric transposase binds the 19 bp inverted DNA repeats flanking the transposon. Then, dimerization of the DNA- bound transposase creates a synaptic DNA complex. After nicking of the first DNA strand, excision of the transposon proceeds through a series of intermediates. The transposase then mediates the insertion of the transposon at a new site by strand transfer. The activity of the wild- type tran
   7320..259     +  CDS            mTurquoise2 (fragment) (across the origin): enhanced monomeric variant of CFP (Goedhart et al., 2012) mammalian codon-optimized
>Addgene plasmid #118541 | pMRE-Tn5-161 | addgene full sequence | sequence record 227099 | Addgene NGS Result
CGCCGACAAGCAGAAGAACGGCATCAAGGCCAACTTCAAGATCCGCCACAACATCGAGGACGGCGGCGTG
CAGCTCGCCGACCACTACCAGCAGAACACCCCCATCGGCGACGGCCCCGTGCTGCTGCCCGACAACCACT
ACCTGAGCACCCAGTCCAAGCTGAGCAAAGACCCCAACGAGAAGCGCGATCACATGGTCCTGCTGGAGTT
CGTGACCGCCGCCGGGATCACTCTCGGCATGGACGAGCTGTACAAGTAATTAGCTGAGCTTGGACTCCTG
TTGATAGATCCAGTAATGACCTCAGAACTCCATCTGGATTTGTTCAGAACGCTCGGTTGCCGCCGGGCGT
TTTTTATTGGTGAGAATCCAAGCTAGCTTGGCGAGATTTTCAGGAGCTAAGGAAGCTAAAATGGAGAAAA
AAATCACTGGATATACCACCGTTGATATATCCCAATGGCATCGTAAAGAACATTTTGAGGCATTTCAGTC
AGTTGCTCAATGTACCTATAACCAGACCGTTCAGCTGGATATTACGGCCTTTTTAAAGACCGTAAAGAAA
AATAAGCACAAGTTTTATCCGGCCTTTATTCACATTCTTGCCCGCCTGATGAATGCTCATCCGGAATTTC
GTATGGCAATGAAAGACGGTGAGCTGGTGATATGGGATAGTGTTCACCCTTGTTACACCGTTTTCCATGA
GCAAACTGAAACGTTTTCATCGCTCTGGAGTGAATACCACGACGATTTCCGGCAGTTTCTACACATATAT
TCGCAAGATGTGGCGTGTTACGGTGAAAACCTGGCCTATTTCCCTAAAGGGTTTATTGAGAATATGTTTT
TCGTCTCAGCCAATCCCTGGGTGAGTTTCACCAGTTTTGATTTAAACGTGGCCAATATGGACAACTTCTT
CGCCCCCGTTTTCACCATGGGCAAATATTATACGCAAGGCGACAAGGTGCTGATGCCGCTGGCGATTCAG
GTTCATCATGCCGTTTGTGATGGCTTCCATGTCGGCAGAATGCTTAATGAATTACAACAGTACTGCGATG
AGTGGCAGGGCGGGGCGTAATTTTTTTAAGGCAGTTATTGGTGCCCTTAAACGCCTGGGGTAATGACTCT
CTAGCTTGAGGCATCAAATAAAACGAAAGGCTCAGTCGAAAGACTGGGCCTTTCGTTTTATCTGTTGTTT
GTCGGTGAACGCTCTCCTGAGTAGGACAAATCCGCCGCTAGGAGCTTGCGGCCGCCAGGATATCGACCCA
AGTACCGCCACCTAACAATTCGTTCAAGCCGAGATCGGCTTCCCGGCCGACGCGTCAATTCGAGCGCGTC
AATTCGAGGGCCGCGGCCTAGGCGGCCAGATCTGATCAAGAGACAGTCTAGCTAGAATTAATTCGAGTCG
ACCGATCCCGTACACAAGTAGCGTCCTGAACGGAACCTTTCCCGTTTTCCAGGATCTGATCTTCCATGTG
ACCTCCTAACATGGTAACGTTCATGATAACTTCTGCTCTTCATCGTGCGGCCGACTGGGCTAAATCTGTG
TTCTCTTCGGCGGCGCTGGGTGATCCTCGCCGTACTGCCCGCTTGGTTAACGTCGCCGCCCAATTGGCAA
AATATTCTGGTAAATCAATAACCATCTCATCAGAGGGTAGTGAAGCCATGCAGGAAGGCGCTTACCGATT
TATCCGCAATCCCAACGTTTCTGCCGAGGCGATCAGAAAGGCTGGCGCCATGCAAACAGTCAAGTTGGCT
CAGGAGTTTCCCGAACTGCTGGCCATTGAGGACACCACCTCTTTGAGTTATCGCCACCAGGTCGCCGAAG
AGCTTGGCAAGCTGGGCTCTATTCAGGATAAATCCCGCGGATGGTGGGTTCACTCCGTTCTCTTGCTCGA
GGCCACCACATTCCGCACCGTAGGATTACTGCATCAGGAGTGGTGGATGCGCCCGGATGACCCTGCCGAT
GCGGATGAAAAGGAGAGTGGCAAATGGCTGGCAGCCGCCGCAACTAGCCGGTTACGCATGGGCAGCATGA
TGAGCAACGTGATTGCGGTCTGTGACCGCGAAGCCGATATTCATGCTTATCTGCAGGACAAACTGGCGCA
TAACGAGCGCTTCGTGGTGCGCTCCAAGCACCCACGCAAGGACGTAGAGTCTGGGTTGTATCTGTACGAC
CATCTGAAGAACCAACCGGAGTTGGGTGGCTATCAGATCAGCATTCCGCAAAAGGGCGTGGTGGATAAAC
GCGGTAAACGTAAAAATCGACCAGCCCGCAAGGCGAGCTTGAGCCTGCGCAGTGGGCGCATCACGCTAAA
ACAGGGGAATATCACGCTCAACGCGGTGCTGGCCGAGGAGATTAACCCGCCCAAGGGTGAGACCCCGTTG
AAATGGTTGTTGCTGACCAGCGAACCGGTCGAGTCGCTAGCCCAAGCCTTGCGCGTCATCGACATTTATA
CCCATCGCTGGCGGATCGAGGAGTTCCATAAGGCATGGAAAACCGGAGCAGGAGCCGAGAGGCAACGCAT
GGAGGAGCCGGATAATCTGGAGCGGATGGTCTCGATCCTCTCGTTTGTTGCGGTCAGGCTGTTACAGCTC
AGAGAAAGCTTCACGCTGCCGCAAGCACTCAGGGCGCAAGGGCTGCTAAAGGAAGCGGAACACGTAGAAA
GCCAGTCCGCAGAAACGGTGCTGACCCCGGATGAATGTCAGCTACTGGGCTATCTGGACAAGGGAAAACG
CAAGCGCAAAGAGAAAGCAGGTAGCTTGCAGTGGGCTTACATGGCGATAGCTAGACTGGGCGGTTTTATG
GACAGCAAGCGAACCGGAATTGCCAGCTGGGGCGCCCTCTGGGAAGGTTGGGAAGCCCTGCAAAGTAAAC
TGGATGGCTTTCTTGCCGCCAAGGATCTGATGGCGCAGGGGATCAAGATCTGATCGGTCGATCGAATTAA
TTCCCAATTCTTGAAGACGAAAGGGCCTCGTGATACGCCTATTTTTATAGGTTAATGTCATGATAATAAT
GGTTTCTTAGACGTCAGGTGGCACTTTTCGGGGAAATGTGCGCGGAACCCCTATTTGTTTATTTTTCTAA
ATACATTCAAATATGTATCCGCTCATGAGACAATAACCCTGATAAATGCTTCAATAATATTGAAAAAGGA
AGAGTATGAGTATTCAACATTTCCGTGTCGCCCTTATTCCCTTTTTTGCGGCATTTTGCCTTCCTGTTTT
TGCTCACCCAGAAACGCTGGTGAAAGTAAAAGATGCTGAAGATCAGTTGGGTGCACGAGTGGGTTACATC
GAACTGGATCTCAACAGCGGTAAGATCCTTGAGAGTTTTCGCCCCGAAGAACGTTTTCCAATGATGAGCA
CTTTTAAAGTTCTGCTATGTGGCGCGGTATTATCCCGTATTGACGCCGGGCAAGAGCAACTCGGTCGCCG
CATACACTATTCTCAGAATGACTTGGTTGAGTACTCACCAGTCACAGAAAAGCATCTTACGGATGGCATG
ACAGTAAGAGAATTATGCAGTGCTGCCATAACCATGAGTGATAACACTGCGGCCAACTTACTTCTGACAA
CGATCGGAGGACCGAAGGAGCTAACCGCTTTTTTGCACAACATGGGGGATCATGTAACTCGCCTTGATCG
TTGGGAACCGGAGCTGAATGAAGCCATACCAAACGACGAGCGTGACACCACGATGCCTGTAGCAATGGCA
ACAACGTTGCGCAAACTATTAACTGGCGAACTACTTACTCTAGCTTCCCGGCAACAATTAATAGACTGGA
TGGAGGCGGATAAAGTTGCAGGACCACTTCTGCGCTCGGCCCTTCCGGCTGGCTGGTTTATTGCTGATAA
ATCTGGAGCCGGTGAGCGTGGGTCTCGCGGTATCATTGCAGCACTGGGGCCAGATGGTAAGCCCTCCCGT
ATCGTAGTTATCTACACGACGGGGAGTCAGGCAACTATGGATGAACGAAATAGACAGATCGCTGAGATAG
GTGCCTCACTGATTAAGCATTGGTAACTGTCAGACCAAGTTTACTCATATATACTTTAGATTGATTTAAA
ACTTCATTTTTAATTTAAAAGGATCTAGGTGAAGATCCGGGGAATTGGGGATCAATTCCGTTTTCCGCTG
CATAACCCTGCTTCGGGGTCATTATAGCGATTTTTTCGGTATATCCATCCTTTTTCGCACGATATACAGG
ATTTTGCCAAAGGGTTCGTGTAGACTTTCCTTGGTGTATCCAACGGCGTCAGCCGGGCAGGATAGGTGAA
GTAGGCCCACCCGCGAGCGGGTGTTCCTTCTTCACTGTCCCTTATTCGCACCTGGCGGTGCTCAACGGGA
ATCCTGCTCTGCGAGGCTGGCCGGCTACCGCCGGCGTAACAGATGAGGGCAAGCGGATGGCTGATGAAAC
CAAGCCAACCAGGAAGGGCAGCCCACCTATCACGGAATTGATCCGGCCACGATGCGTCCGGCGTAGAGGA
TCTGAAGATCAGCAGTTCAACCTGTTGATAGTACGTACTAAGCTCTCATGTTTCACGTACTAAGCTCTCA
TGTTTAACGTACTAAGCTCTCATGTTTAACGAACTAAACCCTCATGGCTAACGTACTAAGCTCTCATGTT
TCACGTACTAAGCTCTCATGTTTGAACAATAAAATTAATATAAATCAGCAACTTAAATAGCCTCTAAGGT
TTTAAGTTTTATAAGAAAAAAAAGAATATATAAGGCTTTTAAAGCTTTTAAGGTTTAACGGTTGTGGACA
ACAAGCCAGGGATGTAACGCACTGAGAAGCCCTTAGAGCCTCTCAAAGCAATTTTGAGTGACACAGGAAC
ACTTAACGGCTGACATGGGAATTAATTCTGACTCTTATACACAAGTGCGGCCCTCGAATTGACGCGCTCC
ACCGCGGTGGCGGCCGCTCTAGAACTAGTGGATCCCCCGGGCTGCAGGAATTCGATATCCATAAACTGCC
AGGAATTGGGGATCGGATTCGAGCTCTCAGCGATCGGCTCGTTGCCCTGCGCCGCTCCAAAGCCCGCGAC
GCAGCGCCGGCAGGCAGAGCAAGTAGAGGGCAGCGCCTGCAATCCATGCCCACCCGTTCCACGTTGTTAT
AGAAGCCGCATAGATCGCCGTGAAGAGGAGGGGTCCGACGATCGAGGTCAGGCTGGTGAGCGCCGCCAGT
GAGCCTTGCAGCTGCCCCTGACGTTCCTCATCCACCTGCCTGGACAACATTGCTTGCAGCGCCGGCATTC
CGATGCCACCCGAAGCAAGCAGGACCATGATCGGGAACGCCATCCATCCCCGTGTCGCGAAGGCAAGCAG
GATGTAGCCTGTGCCGTCGGCAATCATTCCGAGCATGAGTGCCCGCCTTTCGCCGAGCCGGGCGGCTACA
GGGCCGGTGATCATTGCCTGGGCGAGTGAATGCAGAATGCCAAATGCGGCAAGCGAAATGCCGATCGTGG
TCGCGTCCCAGTGAAAGCGATCCTCGCCGAAAATGACCCAAAGCGCGGCCGGCACCTGTCCGACAAGTTG
CATGATGAAGAAGACCGCCATCAGGGCGGCGACGACGGTCATGCCCCGGGCCCACCGGAACGAAGCGAGC
GGGTTGAGAGCCTCCCGGCGTAACGGCCGGCGTTCGCCTTTGTGCGACTCCGGCAAAAGGAAACAGCCCG
TCAGGAAATTGAGGCCGTTCAAGGCTGCCGCGGCGAAGAACGGAGCGTGGGGGGAGAAACCGCCCATCAG
CCCACCGAGCACAGGTCCCGCGACCATCCCGAACCCGAAACAGGCGCTCATGAAGCCGAAGTGCCGCGCG
CGCTCATCGCCATCAGTGATATCGGCAATATAAGCGCCGGCTACCGCCCCAGTCGCCCCGGTGATGCCGG
CCACGATCCGCCCGATATAGAGAACCCAAAGGAAAGGCGCTGTCGCCATGATGGCGTAGTCGACAGTGGC
GCCGGCCAGCGAGACGAGCAAGATTGGCCGCCGCCCGAAACGATCCGACAGCGCGCCCAGCACAGGTGCG
CAGGCAAATTGCACCAACGCATACAGCGCCAGCAGAATGCCATAGTGGGCGGTGACGTCGTTCGAGTGAA
CCAGATCGCGCAGGAGGCCCGGCAGCACCGGCATAATCAGGCCGATGCCGACAGCGTCGAGCGCGACAGT
GCTCAGAATTACGATCAGGGGTATGTTGGGTTTCACGTCTGGCCTCCGGACCAGCCGATTGAACGCGCGG
ATTCTTTATCACTGATAAGTTGGTGGACATATTATGTTTATCAGTGATAAAGTGTCAAGCATGACAAAGT
TGCAGCCGAATACAGTGATCCGTGCCGCCCTGGACCTGTTGAACGAGGTCGGCGTAGACGGTCTGACGAC
ACGCAAACTGGCGGAACGGTTGGGGGTTCAGCAGCCGGCGCTTTACTGGCACTTCAGGAACAAGCGGGCG
CTGCTCGACGCACTGGCCGAAGCCATGCTGGCGGAGAATCATACGCATTCGGTGCCGAGAGCCGACGACG
ACTGGCGCTCATTTCTGATCGGGAATGCCCGCAGCTTCAGGCAGGCGCTGCTCGCCTACCGCGATGGCGC
GCGCATCCATGCCGGCACGCGACCGGGCGCACCGCAGATGGAAACGGCCGACGCGCAGCTTCGCTTCCTC
TGCGAGGCGGGTTTTTCGGCCGGGGACGCCGTCAATGCGCTGATGACAATCAGCTACTTCACTGTTGGGG
CCGTGCTTGAGGAGCAGGCCGGCGACAGCGATGCCGGCGAGCGCGGCGGCACCGTTGAACAGGCTCCGCT
CTCGCCGCTGTTGCGGGCCGCGATAGACGCCTTCGACGAAGCCGGTCCGGACGCAGCGTTCGAGCAGGGA
CTCGCGGTGATTGTCGATGGATTGGCGAAAAGGAGGCTCGTTGTCAGGAACGTTGAAGGACCGAGAAAGG
GTGCTAAGAAACCATTATTATCATGAAGCTCGCACGCTGCCGCAAGCACTCAGGGCGCAAGGGCTGCTAA
AGGAAGCGGAACACGTAGAAAGCCAGTCCGCAGAAACGGTGCTGACCCCGGATGAATGTCAGCTACTGGG
CTATCTGGACAAGGGAAAACGCAAGCGCAAAGAGAAAGCAGGTAGCTTGCAGTGGGCTTACATGGCGATA
GCTAGACTGGGCGGTTTTATGGACAGCAAGCGAACCGGAATTGCCAGCTGGGGCGCCCTCTGGTAAGGTT
GGGAAGCCCTGCAAAGTAAACTGGATGGCTTTCTTGCCGCCAAGGATCTGATGGCGCAGGGGATCAAGAT
CTGATCAAGAGACAGGATACTAGTGGAGGAAGAAAAAAATGAGCAAGGGCGAGGAGCTGTTCACCGGGGT
GGTGCCCATCCTGGTCGAGCTGGACGGCGACGTAAACGGCCACAAGTTCAGCGTGTCCGGCGAGGGCGAG
GGCGATGCCACCTACGGCAAGCTGACCCTGAAGTTCATCTGCACCACCGGCAAGCTGCCCGTGCCCTGGC
CCACCCTCGTGACCACCCTGTCCTGGGGCGTGCAGTGCTTCGCCCGCTACCCCGACCACATGAAGCAGCA
CGACTTCTTCAAGTCCGCCATGCCCGAAGGCTACGTCCAGGAGCGCACCATCTTCTTCAAGGACGACGGC
AACTACAAGACCCGCGCCGAGGTGAAGTTCGAGGGCGACACCCTGGTGAACCGCATCGAGCTGAAGGGCA
TCGACTTCAAGGAGGACGGCAACATCCTGGGGCACAAGCTGGAGTACAACTACTTTAGCGACAACGTCTA
TATCAC
